Addgene plasmid #32363: pCDNA 3 5' cMyc SMC1 wt
Depositing lab: Michael Kastan. Depositing organization: St. Jude Children's Research Hospital. Publication: Involvement of the cohesin protein, Smc1, in Atm-dependent and independent responses to DNA damage. Kim ST, Xu B, Kastan MB. Genes Dev. 2002 Mar 1;16(5):560-70. 10.1101/gad.970602 PubMed 11877376.
Backbone
  Vector backbone: pCDNA3 cMyc
  Backbone manufacturer: Invitrogen
  Backbone size w/o insert (bp): 5400
  Vector type: Mammalian Expression
  Selectable markers: Neomycin (select with G418)
Growth in bacteria
  Bacterial resistance: Ampicillin, 100 μg/mL
  Growth temperature: 37°C
  Growth strain: DH5alpha
  Copy number: High Copy
Gene/Insert
  Gene/Insert name: SMC1A (alt names: SMCB; CDLS2; SMCILI)
  Species: H. sapiens (human)
  Insert size (bp): 3700
  GenBank ID: 8243
  Entrez Gene: SMC1A (a.k.a. CDLS2, DEE85, DXS423E, EIEE85, SB1.8, SMC1, SMC1L1, SMC1alpha, SMCB)
  Tag / fusion protein: c-Myc (N terminal on backbone)
  Cloning method: Restriction Enzyme; 5′ cloning site ECOR1 (not destroyed); 3′ cloning site Xho1 (not destroyed)
  Sequencing primers: 5′ CMV-f; 3′ BGHrev
Terms and licenses: Academic/Nonprofit Terms; Industry Terms: Not Available to Industry
How to cite: pCDNA 3 5' cMyc SMC1 wt was a gift from Michael Kastan (Addgene plasmid # 32363 ; http://n2t.net/addgene:32363 ; RRID:Addgene_32363)
