[The description below was written by a language model from this plasmid's Addgene catalogue record and pLannotate feature annotations shown in this document.]
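Description:
pCDNA 3 5' cMyc SMC1 wt is a mammalian expression plasmid built on a Myc-tagged derivative of the Invitrogen pcDNA3 backbone. It carries the wild-type human SMC1A coding sequence, about 3.7 kb in a sequenced construct of roughly 9 kb. In E. coli it is maintained as a high-copy plasmid through a ColE1/pUC-type origin and selected with ampicillin via the β-lactamase gene. An f1 origin fragment is also present. For mammalian cells, a separate cassette places the neomycin phosphotransferase gene under the SV40 enhancer/early promoter with an SV40 polyadenylation signal, which allows G418 selection of stable transfectants.

The expression unit consists of the human CMV immediate-early enhancer and promoter, a backbone-encoded N-terminal c-Myc epitope, the SMC1A open reading frame cloned between retained EcoRI and XhoI sites, and the bovine growth hormone polyadenylation signal. The annotation software matched the tag as a 30-nt fragment of a 3xMyc feature, which is consistent with a single Myc epitope. T7 and SP6 phage promoters flank the insert and could in principle support in vitro transcription. Short annotated hits to an HIV-1 LTR, a ble fragment and lac regulatory elements appear to be backbone remnants or incidental matches rather than functional parts of the design.

SMC1A is a core subunit of the cohesin complex, needed for sister chromatid cohesion and involved in DNA repair. The associated publication examined Smc1 in ATM-dependent and ATM-independent responses to DNA damage. The construct therefore provides epitope-tagged wild-type protein for overexpression, detection or immunoprecipitation, and the "wt" label suggests it may serve as a reference for mutant versions.
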