Features (pLannotate 1.2.2; 21 found; start..end, strand, type, name):
    182..770     -  rep_origin     ori: high-copy-number ColE1/pMB1/pBR322/pUC origin of replication
    941..1801    -  CDS            AmpR: β-lactamase; bla; confers resistance to ampicillin, carbenicillin, and related antibiotics
   1802..1906    -  promoter       AmpR promoter: bla
   1965..2017    -  misc_feature   bom (fragment): basis of mobility region from pBR322
   2172..2551    +  enhancer       CMV enhancer: human cytomegalovirus immediate early enhancer
   2552..2755    +  promoter       CMV promoter: human cytomegalovirus (CMV) immediate early promoter
   2751..2784    +  LTR            5' LTR (truncated) (fragment): truncated 5' long terminal repeat (LTR) from HIV-1
   2800..2818    +  promoter       T7 promoter: promoter for bacteriophage T7 RNA polymerase
   2863..2892    +  CDS            3xMyc (fragment): 3 tandem Myc epitope tags
   2896..6594    +  CDS            SMC1A: SMC1A_HUMAN - Also known as DXS423E, KIAA0178, SB1.8, SMC1, SMC1L1. Experimental evidence at protein level: Swiss-Prot protein existence level 1. Involved in chromosome cohesion during cell cycle and in DNA repair. Central component of cohesin complex. The cohesin complex is required for the cohesion of sister chromatids after DNA replication. The cohesin complex apparently forms a large proteinaceous ring within which sister chromatids can be trapped. At anaphase, the complex is cleaved and dissociates from chromatin, allowing sister chromatids to segregate. The cohesin complex may also play
   6625..6643    -  promoter       SP6 promoter: promoter for bacteriophage SP6 RNA polymerase
   6669..6780    +  polyA_signal   bGH poly(A) signal: bovine growth hormone polyadenylation signal
   6832..7211    +  rep_origin     f1 ori (fragment) (sequence partly withheld): f1 bacteriophage origin of replication; arrow indicates direction of (+) strand synthesis
   7225..7554    +  promoter       SV40 promoter: SV40 enhancer and early promoter
   7621..8412    +  CDS            neo: KKA2_KLEPN - Also known as kan, nptII. Experimental evidence at protein level: Swiss-Prot protein existence level 1. Resistance to kanamycin, neomycin, paromomycin, ribostamycin, butirosin and gentamicin B. From Klebsiella pneumoniae.
   8436..8594    +  CDS            ble (fragment): BLE_KLEPN - Experimental evidence at protein level: Swiss-Prot protein existence level 1. Binding protein with a strong affinity to the bleomycin family of antibiotics. Binds to CL990; an antimitotic-antibiotic compound. From Klebsiella pneumoniae.
   8589..8710    +  polyA_signal   SV40 poly(A) signal: SV40 polyadenylation signal
   8783..8799    -  protein_bind   lac operator: The lac repressor binds to the lac operator to inhibit transcription in E. coli. This inhibition can be relieved by adding lactose or isopropyl-β-D-thiogalactopyranoside (IPTG). lac repressor encoded by lacI
   8807..8837    -  promoter       lac promoter: promoter for the E. coli lac operon
   8852..8873    -  protein_bind   CAP binding site: CAP binding activates transcription in the presence of cAMP. E. coli catabolite activator protein
   8886..8978    -  CDS            lacI (fragment): lac repressor; lacI; The lac repressor binds to the lac operator to inhibit transcription in E. coli. This inhibition can be relieved by adding lactose or isopropyl-β-D-thiogalactopyranoside (IPTG).
>Addgene plasmid #32363 | pCDNA 3 5' cMyc SMC1 wt | addgene full sequence | sequence record 198188 | Addgene NGS Result
CTTCCGCTTCCTCGCTCACTGACTCGCTGCGCTCGGTCGTTCGGCTGCGGCGAGCGGTATCAGCTCACTC
AAAGGCGGTAATACGGTTATCCACAGAATCAGGGGATAACGCAGGAAAGAACATGTGAGCAAAAGGCCAG
CAAAAGGCCAGGAACCGTAAAAAGGCCGCGTTGCTGGCGTTTTTCCATAGGCTCCGCCCCCCTGACGAGC
ATCACAAAAATCGACGCTCAAGTCAGAGGTGGCGAAACCCGACAGGACTATAAAGATACCAGGCGTTTCC
CCCTGGAAGCTCCCTCGTGCGCTCTCCTGTTCCGACCCTGCCGCTTACCGGATACCTGTCCGCCTTTCTC
CCTTCGGGAAGCGTGGCGCTTTCTCATAGCTCACGCTGTAGGTATCTCAGTTCGGTGTAGGTCGTTCGCT
CCAAGCTGGGCTGTGTGCACGAACCCCCCGTTCAGCCCGACCGCTGCGCCTTATCCGGTAACTATCGTCT
TGAGTCCAACCCGGTAAGACACGACTTATCGCCACTGGCAGCAGCCACTGGTAACAGGATTAGCAGAGCG
AGGTATGTAGGCGGTGCTACAGAGTTCTTGAAGTGGTGGCCTAACTACGGCTACACTAGAAGAACAGTAT
TTGGTATCTGCGCTCTGCTGAAGCCAGTTACCTTCGGAAAAAGAGTTGGTAGCTCTTGATCCGGCAAACA
AACCACCGCTGGTAGCGGTGGTTTTTTTGTTTGCAAGCAGCAGATTACGCGCAGAAAAAAAGGATCTCAA
GAAGATCCTTTGATCTTTTCTACGGGGTCTGACGCTCAGTGGAACGAAAACTCACGTTAAGGGATTTTGG
TCATGAGATTATCAAAAAGGATCTTCACCTAGATCCTTTTAAATTAAAAATGAAGTTTTAAATCAATCTA
AAGTATATATGAGTAAACTTGGTCTGACAGTTACCAATGCTTAATCAGTGAGGCACCTATCTCAGCGATC
TGTCTATTTCGTTCATCCATAGTTGCCTGACTCCCCGTCGTGTAGATAACTACGATACGGGAGGGCTTAC
CATCTGGCCCCAGTGCTGCAATGATACCGCGAGACCCACGCTCACCGGCTCCAGATTTATCAGCAATAAA
CCAGCCAGCCGGAAGGGCCGAGCGCAGAAGTGGTCCTGCAACTTTATCCGCCTCCATCCAGTCTATTAAT
TGTTGCCGGGAAGCTAGAGTAAGTAGTTCGCCAGTTAATAGTTTGCGCAACGTTGTTGCCATTGCTACAG
GCATCGTGGTGTCACGCTCGTCGTTTGGTATGGCTTCATTCAGCTCCGGTTCCCAACGATCAAGGCGAGT
TACATGATCCCCCATGTTGTGCAAAAAAGCGGTTAGCTCCTTCGGTCCTCCGATCGTTGTCAGAAGTAAG
TTGGCCGCAGTGTTATCACTCATGGTTATGGCAGCACTGCATAATTCTCTTACTGTCATGCCATCCGTAA
GATGCTTTTCTGTGACTGGTGAGTACTCAACCAAGTCATTCTGAGAATAGTGTATGCGGCGACCGAGTTG
CTCTTGCCCGGCGTCAATACGGGATAATACCGCGCCACATAGCAGAACTTTAAAAGTGCTCATCATTGGA
AAACGTTCTTCGGGGCGAAAACTCTCAAGGATCTTACCGCTGTTGAGATCCAGTTCGATGTAACCCACTC
GTGCACCCAACTGATCTTCAGCATCTTTTACTTTCACCAGCGTTTCTGGGTGAGCAAAAACAGGAAGGCA
AAATGCCGCAAAAAAGGGAATAAGGGCGACACGGAAATGTTGAATACTCATACTCTTCCTTTTTCAATAT
TATTGAAGCATTTATCAGGGTTATTGTCTCATGAGCGGATACATATTTGAATGTATTTAGAAAAATAAAC
AAATAGGGGTTCCGCGCACATTTCCCCGAAAAGTGCCACCTGACGTCGACGGATCGGGAGATCTCCCGAT
CCCCTATGGTGCACTCTCAGTACAATCTGCTCTGATGCCGCATAGTTAAGCCAGTATCTGCTCCCTGCTT
GTGTGTTGGAGGTCGCTGAGTAGTGCGCGAGCAAAATTTAAGCTACAACAAGGCAAGGCTTGACCGACAA
TTGCATGAAGAATCTGCTTAGGGTTAGGCGTTTTGCGCTGCTTCGCGATGTACGGGCCAGATATACGCGT
TGACATTGATTATTGACTAGTTATTAATAGTAATCAATTACGGGGTCATTAGTTCATAGCCCATATATGG
AGTTCCGCGTTACATAACTTACGGTAAATGGCCCGCCTGGCTGACCGCCCAACGACCCCCGCCCATTGAC
GTCAATAATGACGTATGTTCCCATAGTAACGCCAATAGGGACTTTCCATTGACGTCAATGGGTGGAGTAT
TTACGGTAAACTGCCCACTTGGCAGTACATCAAGTGTATCATATGCCAAGTACGCCCCCTATTGACGTCA
ATGACGGTAAATGGCCCGCCTGGCATTATGCCCAGTACATGACCTTATGGGACTTTCCTACTTGGCAGTA
CATCTACGTATTAGTCATCGCTATTACCATGGTGATGCGGTTTTGGCAGTACATCAATGGGCGTGGATAG
CGGTTTGACTCACGGGGATTTCCAAGTCTCCACCCCATTGACGTCAATGGGAGTTTGTTTTGGCACCAAA
ATCAACGGGACTTTCCAAAATGTCGTAACAACTCCGCCCCATTGACGCAAATGGGCGGTAGGCGTGTACG
GTGGGAGGTCTATATAAGCAGAGCTCTCTGGCTAACTAGAGAACCCACTGCTTACTGGCTTATCGAAATT
AATACGACTCACTATAGGGAGACCCAAGCTCCGCGGGTTTAAACGGATCCGCCACCATGGAACAGAAACT
CATCTCTGAAGAGGATCTGGAATTCATGGGGTTCCTGAAACTGATTGAGATTGAGAACTTTAAGTCGTAC
AAGGGTCGACAGATTATCGGACCATTTCAGAGGTTCACCGCCATCATTGGACCCAATGGCTCTGGTAAGT
CAAATCTCATGGATGCCATCAGCTTTGTGCTAGGTGAAAAAACCAGCAACCTGCGGGTAAAGACCCTGCG
GGACCTGATCCATGGAGCTCCTGTGGGCAAGCCAGCTGCCAACCGGGCCTTTGTCAGCATGGTCTACTCT
GAGGAGGGTGCTGAGGACCGTACCTTTGCCCGTGTCATTGTAGGAGGTTCTTCTGAGTACAAGATCAACA
ACAAAGTGGTCCAACTACATGAGTACAGTGAGGAATTAGAGAAGTTGGGCATTCTCATCAAAGCTCGTAA
CTTCCTCGTTTTCCAGGGTGCTGTGGAATCTATTGCCATGAAGAACCCCAAAGAGAGGACAGCTCTATTT
GAAGAGATTAGTCGTTCTGGGGAGCTGGCGCAGGAGTATGACAAGCGAAAGAAGGAAATGGTGAAGGCTG
AAGAGGACACACAGTTTAATTACCATCGCAAGAAAAATATTGCGGCTGAACGCAAGGAAGCAAAGCAGGA
GAAAGAAGAGGCTGACCGGTACCAGCGCCTGAAGGATGAGGTAGTACGGGCTCAGGTACAGCTGCAGCTC
TTTAAGCTTTACCATAATGAAGTGGAAATTGAGAAGCTCAACAAGGAACTGGCCTCAAAGAACAAGGAGA
TCGAGAAGGACAAGAAGCGTATGGACAAGGTGGAGGATGAACTGAAGGAGAAGAAGAAGGAGCTGGGCAA
AATGATGCGGGAGCAGCAGCAGATTGAGAAGGAGATCAAGGAGAAGGACTCAGAATTGAACCAGAAGCGG
CCTCAGTACATCAAAGCCAAGGAGAACACCTCCCACAAAATCAAGAAGCTGGAAGCAGCCAAGAAGTCTC
TGCAGAATGCTCAGAAGCACTACAAGAAGCGTAAAGGTGACATGGATGAGCTGGAGAAGGAGATGCTGTC
AGTGGAGAAGGCTCGGCAGGAGTTTGAAGAACGGATGGAAGAAGAGAGTCAGAGTCAGGGCAGAGATTTG
ACGTTGGAGGAGAATCAGGTGAAGAAATACCACCGGTTGAAAGAAGAAGCCAGCAAGAGAGCAGCTACCC
TGGCCCAGGAGCTGGAGAAATTCAATCGAGACCAGAAAGCTGACCAGGACCGTCTGGATCTGGAAGAACG
GAAGAAAGTAGAGACAGAGGCCAAGATCAAGCAAAAGCTGCGGGAAATTGAAGAGAATCAGAAGCGGATT
GAGAAACTGGAGGAATACATCACCACTAGCAAGCAGTCCCTAGAAGAGCAGAAGAAGCTAGAGGGGGAGC
TGACAGAGGAGGTGGAGATGGCCAAGCGGCGTATTGATGAAATCAATAAGGAGCTGAACCAGGTGATGGA
GCAGCTAGGGGATGCCCGCATCGACCGCCAGGAGAGCAGCCGCCAGCAGCGAAAGGCAGAGATAATGGAA
AGCATCAAGCGCCTTTACCCTGGCTCTGTGTACGGCCGCCTCATTGACCTATGCCAGCCCACACAAAAGA
AGTATCAGATTGCTGTAACCAAGGTTTTGGGCAAGAACATGGATGCCATTATTGTGGACTCGGAGAAGAC
AGGCCGGGACTGTATTCAGTATATCAAGGAGCAGCGTGGGGAGCCTGAGACCTTCTTGCCTCTTGACTAC
CTGGAGGTGAAGCCTACAGATGAGAAACTCCGGGAGCTGAAGGGGGCCAAGCTAGTGATTGATGTGATTC
GCTATGAGCCACCTCATATCAAAAAGGCCCTGCAGTATGCTTGTGGCAATGCCCTTGTCTGTGACAACGT
GGAAGATGCCCGCCGCATTGCCTTTGGAGGCCACCAGCGCCACAAGACAGTGGCACTGGATGGAACCCTA
TTCCAGAAGTCAGGAGTGATCTCTGGTGGGGCCAGTGACCTGAAGGCCAAGGCACGGCGCTGGGATGAGA
AAGCAGTAGACAAGTTGAAAGAGAAGAAGGAGCGCTTGACAGAGGAGCTGAAAGAGCAGATGAAGGCAAA
ACGGAAAGAGGCAGAGCTGCGTCAGGTGCAGTCTCAGGCCCATGGACTGCAGATGCGGCTCAAGTACTCC
CAGAGTGACCTAGAACAGACCAAGACACGACATCTAGCCCTGAATCTGCAGGAAAAATCCAAGCTGGAGA
GTGAGCTAGCCAACTTTGGGCCTCGCATTAATGATATCAAGAGGATCATTCAGAGCCGAGAGAGGGAAAT
GAAAGACTTGAAGGAGAAGATGAACCAGGTAGAGGATGAGGTGTTTGAAGAGTTTTGTCGGGAGATTGGT
GTGCGCAACATCCGGGAGTTTGAGGAAGAAAAGGTGAAACGGCAGAATGAAATCGCCAAGAAGCGTTTGG
AGTTTGAGAATCAGAAGACTCGCTTGGGCATTCAGTTGGATTTTGAAAAGAACCAACTGAAGGAGGACCA
AGATAAAGTACACATGTGGGAGCAGACAGTGAAAAAAGATGAAAATGAGATAGAAAAGCTCAAAAAGGAG
GAACAAAGACACATGAAGATCATAGATGAGACCATGGCTCAGCTACAAGACCTGAAGAATCAGCATCTGG
CCAAGAAGTCGGAAGTGAATGACAAGAATCATGAGATGGAGGAGATTCGTAAGAAACTCGGGGGCGCCAA
CAAGGAAATGACCCATTTACAGAAGGAGGTGACAGCCATTGAGACCAAGCTTGAACAGAAGCGCAGTGAC
CGTCACAACTTGCTACAGGCCTGTAAGATGCAGGACATTAAGTTGCCACTGTCAAAAGGCACCATGGATG
ATATTAGTCAGGAAGAGGGTAGCTCCCAGGGGGAGGACTCAGTGAGTGGTTCACAGAGAATTTCCAGTAT
CTATGCACGAGAGGCCCTCATTGAGATTGACTACGGTGATCTGTGTGAGGATCTGAAGGATGCCCAGGCT
GAGGAAGAGATCAAGCAAGAGATGAACACACTGCAGCAGAAGCTGAATGAGCAGCAGAGTGTGCTTCAGC
GTATTGCCGCCCCCAACATGAAGGCCATGGAAAAGCTGGAAAGTGTCCGAGACAAGTTCCAGGAGACCTC
AGATGAGTTTGAAGCAGCCCGAAAGCGAGCAAAGAAGGCCAAGCAGGCATTCGAACAGATCAAGAAGGAG
CGCTTTGACCGCTTCAATGCTTGTTTTGAATCTGTGGCTACCAACATTGATGAGATCTATAAGGCCCTGT
CCCGCAATAGCAGTGCCCAGGCATTCCTGGGCCCTGAGAACCCTGAAGAGCCCTACTTGGATGGCATCAA
CTACAACTGTGTGGCTCCTGGGAAACGCTTCCGGCCTATGGACAACTTGTCAGGCGGGGAGAAGACAGTG
GCAGCTCTGGCCCTGCTCTTTGCCATCCACAGCTACAAGCCAGCCCCCTTCTTCGTCCTGGATGAGATTG
ATGCTGCCTTGGATAACACCAACATTGGCAAGGTGGCAAATTACATCAAGGAGCAGTCGACTTGCAACTT
CCAGGCCATCGTCATCTCTCTCAAGGAGGAGTTCTACACCAAGGCCGAGAGCCTCATTGGAGTCTATCCT
GAGCAAGGGGACTGTGTGATCAGCAAAGTCCTGACCTTCGACCTCACCAAGTACCCAGATGCCAACCCCA
ACCCCAATGAGCAGTAGCTCGAGCATGCATCTAGAGGGCCCTATTCTATAGTGTCACCTAAATGCTAGAG
CTCGCTGATCAGCCTCGACTGTGCCTTCTAGTTGCCAGCCATCTGTTGTTTGCCCCTCCCCCGTGCCTTC
CTTGACCCTGGAAGGTGCCACTCCCACTGTCCTTTCCTAATAAAATGAGGAAATTGCATCGCATTGTCTG
AGTAGGTGTCATTCTATTCTGGGGGGTGGGGTGGGGCMGSRCAGCGTGR
[67 nt withheld, positions 6840-6906]
C
[91 nt withheld, positions 6908-6998]
A
[49 nt withheld, positions 7000-7048]
CCTTTGACGTTGGAGTCCACGTTCTTT
[37 nt withheld, positions 7076-7112]
ACCCTATCTCGGTCTATTCTTTTGATTTATAAGGGATTTTGCCGATTTCGGCCTATTGGTTAAAAAATGA
GCTGATTTAACAAAAATTTAACGCGAATTAATTCTGTGGAATGTGTGTCAGTTAGGGTGTGGAAAGTCCC
CAGGCTCCCCAGCAGGCAGAAGTATGCAAAGCATGCATCTCAATTAGTCAGCAACCAGGTGTGGAAAGTC
CCCAGGCTCCCCAGCAGGCAGAAGTATGCAAAGCATGCATCTCAATTAGTCAGCAACCATAGTCCCGCCC
CTAACTCCGCCCATCCCGCCCCTAACTCCGCCCAGTTCCGCCCATTCTCCGCCCCATGGCTGACTAATTT
TTTTTATTTATGCAGAGGCCGAGGCCGCCTCTGCCTCTGAGCTATTCCAGAAGTAGTGAGGAGGCTTTTT
TGGAGGCCTAGGCTTTTGCAAAAAGCTCCCGGGAGCTTGTATATCCATTTTCGGATCTGATCAAGAGACA
GGATGAGGATCGTTTCGCATGATTGAACAAGATGGATTGCACGCAGGTTCTCCGGCCGCTTGGGTGGAGA
GGCTATTCGGCTATGACTGGGCACAACAGACAATCGGCTGCTCTGATGCCGCCGTGTTCCGGCTGTCAGC
GCAGGGGCGCCCGGTTCTTTTTGTCAAGACCGACCTGTCCGGTGCCCTGAATGAACTGCAGGACGAGGCA
GCGCGGCTATCGTGGCTGGCCACGACGGGCGTTCCTTGCGCAGCTGTGCTCGACGTTGTCACTGAAGCGG
GAAGGGACTGGCTGCTATTGGGCGAAGTGCCGGGGCAGGATCTCCTGTCATCTCACCTTGCTCCTGCCGA
GAAAGTATCCATCATGGCTGATGCAATGCGGCGGCTGCATACGCTTGATCCGGCTACCTGCCCATTCGAC
CACCAAGCGAAACATCGCATCGAGCGAGCACGTACTCGGATGGAAGCCGGTCTTGTCGATCAGGATGATC
TGGACGAAGAGCATCAGGGGCTCGCGCCAGCCGAACTGTTCGCCAGGCTCAAGGCGCGCATGCCCGACGG
CGAGGATCTCGTCGTGACCCATGGCGATGCCTGCTTGCCGAATATCATGGTGGAAAATGGCCGCTTTTCT
GGATTCATCGACTGTGGCCGGCTGGGTGTGGCGGACCGCTATCAGGACATAGCGTTGGCTACCCGTGATA
TTGCTGAAGAGCTTGGCGGCGAATGGGCTGACCGCTTCCTCGTGCTTTACGGTATCGCCGCTCCCGATTC
GCAGCGCATCGCCTTCTATCGCCTTCTTGACGAGTTCTTCTGAGCGGGACTCTGGGGTTCGAAATGACCG
ACCAAGCGACGCCCAACCTGCCATCACGAGATTTCGATTCCACCGCCGCCTTCTATGAAAGGTTGGGCTT
CGGAATCGTTTTCCGGGACGCCGGCTGGATGATCCTCCAGCGCGGGGATCTCATGCTGGAGTTCTTCGCC
CACCCCAACTTGTTTATTGCAGCTTATAATGGTTACAAATAAAGCAATAGCATCACAAATTTCACAAATA
AAGCATTTTTTTCACTGCATTCTAGTTGTGGTTTGTCCAAACTCATCAATGTATCTTATCATGTCTGTAT
ACCGTCGACCTCTAGCTAGAGCTTGGCGTAATCATGGTCATAGCTGTTTCCTGTGTGAAATTGTTATCCG
CTCACAATTCCACACAACATACGAGCCGGAAGCATAAAGTGTAAAGCCTGGGGTGCCTAATGAGTGAGCT
AACTCACATTAATTGCGTTGCGCTCACTGCCCGCTTTCCAGTCGGGAAACCTGTCGTGCCAGCTGCATTA
ATGAATCGGCCAACGCGCGGGGAGAGGCGGTTTGCGTATTGGGCGCT
